>Addgene plasmid #160781 | pLKO.1P ERCC2_1 | addgene full sequence | sequence record 315627 | Addgene NGS Result
GAGGGCCTATTTCCCATGATTCCTTCATATTTGCATATACGATACAAGGCTGTTAGAGAGATAATTGGAA
TTAATTTGACTGTAAACACAAAGATATTAGTACAAAATACGTGACGTAGAAAGTAATAATTTCTTGGGTA
GTTTGCAGTTTTAAAATTATGTTTTAAAATGGACTATCATATGCTTACCGTAACTTGAAAGTATTTCGAT
TTCTTGGCTTTATATATCTTGTGGAAAGGACGAAACACCGGCCCATACTTCCTTGCTCGATACTCGAGTA
TCGAGCAAGGAAGTATGGGTTTTTGAATTCTCGACCTCGAGACAAATGGCAGTATTCATCCACAATTTTA
AAAGAAAAGGGGGGATTGGGGGGTACAGTGCAGGGGAAAGAATAGTAGACATAATAGCAACAGACATACA
AACTAAAGAATTACAAAAACAAATTACAAAAATTCAAAATTTTCGGGTTTATTACAGGGACAGCAGAGAT
CCACTTTGGCCGCGGCTCGAGGGGGTTGGGGTTGCGCCTTTTCCAAGGCAGCCCTGGGTTTGCGCAGGGA
CGCGGCTGCTCTGGGCGTGGTTCCGGGAAACGCAGCGGCGCCGACCCTGGGTCTCGCACATTCTTCACGT
CCGTTCGCAGCGTCACCCGGATCTTCGCCGCTACCCTTGTGGGCCCCCCGGCGACGCTTCCTGCTCCGCC
CCTAAGTCGGGAAGGTTCCTTGCGGTTCGCGGCGTGCCGGACGTGACAAACGGAAGCCGCACGTCTCACT
AGTACCCTCGCAGACGGACAGCGCCAGGGAGCAATGGCAGCGCGCCGACCGCGATGGGCTGTGGCCAATA
GCGGCTGCTCAGCAGGGCGCGCCGAGAGCAGCGGCCGGGAAGGGGCGGTGCGGGAGGCGGGGTGTGGGGC
GGTAGTGTGGGCCCTGTTCCTGCCCGCGCGGTGTTCCGCATTCTGCAAGCCTCCGGAGCGCACGTCGGCA
GTCGGCTCCCTCGTTGACCGAATCACCGACCTCTCTCCCCAGGGGGATCCACCGGAGCTTACCATGACCG
AGTACAAGCCCACGGTGCGCCTCGCCACCCGCGACGACGTCCCCAGGGCCGTACGCACCCTCGCCGCCGC
GTTCGCCGACTACCCCGCCACGCGCCACACCGTCGATCCGGACCGCCACATCGAGCGGGTCACCGAGCTG
CAAGAACTCTTCCTCACGCGCGTCGGGCTCGACATCGGCAAGGTGTGGGTCGCGGACGACGGCGCCGCGG
TGGCGGTCTGGACCACGCCGGAGAGCGTCGAAGCGGGGGCGGTGTTCGCCGAGATCGGCCCGCGCATGGC
CGAGTTGAGCGGTTCCCGGCTGGCCGCGCAGCAACAGATGGAAGGCCTCCTGGCGCCGCACCGGCCCAAG
GAGCCCGCGTGGTTCCTGGCCACCGTCGGCGTCTCGCCCGACCACCAGGGCAAGGGTCTGGGCAGCGCCG
TCGTGCTCCCCGGAGTGGAGGCGGCCGAGCGCGCCGGGGTGCCCGCCTTCCTGGAGACCTCCGCGCCCCG
CAACCTCCCCTTCTACGAGCGGCTCGGCTTCACCGTCACCGCCGACGTCGAGGTGCCCGAAGGACCGCGC
ACCTGGTGCATGACCCGCAAGCCCGGTGCCTGACGCCCGCCCCACGACCCGCAGCGCCCGACCGAAAGGA
GCGCACGACCCCATGCATCGGTACCTTTAAGACCAATGACTTACAAGGCAGCTGTAGATCTTAGCCACTT
TTTAAAAGAAAAGGGGGGACTGGAAGGGCTAATTCACTCCCAACGAAGACAAGATCTGCTTTTTGCTTGT
ACTGGGTCTCTCTGGTTAGACCAGATCTGAGCCTGGGAGCTCTCTGGCTAACTAGGGAACCCACTGCTTA
AGCCTCAATAAAGCTTGCCTTGAGTGCTTCAAGTAGTGTGTGCCCGTCTGTTGTGTGACTCTGGTAACTA
GAGATCCCTCAGACCCTTTTAGTCAGTGTGGAAAATCTCTAGCAGTAGTAGTTCATGTCATCTTATTATT
CAGTATTTATAACTTGCAAAGAAATGAATATCAGAGAGTGAGAGGAACTTGTTTATTGCAGCTTATAATG
GTTACAAATAAAGCAATAGCATCACAAATTTCACAAATAAAGCATTTTTTTCACTGCATTCTAGTTGTGG
TTTGTCCAAACTCATCAATGTATCTTATCATGTCTGGCTCTAGCTATCCCGCCCCTAACTCCGCCCATCC
CGCCCCTAACTCCGCCCAGTTCCGCCCATTCTCCGCCCCATGGCTGACTAATTTTTTTTATTTATGCAGA
GGCCGAGGCCGCCTCGGCCTCTGAGCTATTCCAGAAGTAGTGAGGAGGCTTTTTTGGAGGCCTAGGGACG
TACCCAATTCGCCCTATAGTGAGTCGTATTACGCGCGCTCACTGGCCGTCGTTTTACAACGTCGTGACTG
GGAAAACCCTGGCGTTACCCAACTTAATCGCCTTGCAGCACATCCCCCTTTCGCCAGCTGGCGTAATAGC
GAAGAGGCCCGCACCGATCGCCCTTCCCAACAGTTGCGCAGCCTGAATGGCGAATGGG
[124 nt withheld, positions 2579-2702]
C
[91 nt withheld, positions 2704-2794]
A
[49 nt withheld, positions 2796-2844]
CCTTTGACGTTGGAGTCCACGTTCTTT
[37 nt withheld, positions 2872-2908]
ACCCTATCTCGGTCTATTCTTTTGATTTATAAGGGATTTTGCCGATTTCGGCCTATTGGTTAAAAAATGA
GCTGATTTAACAAAAATTTAACGCGAATTTTAACAAAATATTAACGCTTACAATTTAGGTGGCACTTTTC
GGGGAAATGTGCGCGGAACCCCTATTTGTTTATTTTTCTAAATACATTCAAATATGTATCCGCTCATGAG
ACAATAACCCTGATAAATGCTTCAATAATATTGAAAAAGGAAGAGTATGAGTATTCAACATTTCCGTGTC
GCCCTTATTCCCTTTTTTGCGGCATTTTGCCTTCCTGTTTTTGCTCACCCAGAAACGCTGGTGAAAGTAA
AAGATGCTGAAGATCAGTTGGGTGCACGAGTGGGTTACATCGAACTGGATCTCAACAGCGGTAAGATCCT
TGAGAGTTTTCGCCCCGAAGAACGTTTTCCAATGATGAGCACTTTTAAAGTTCTGCTATGTGGCGCGGTA
TTATCCCGTATTGACGCCGGGCAAGAGCAACTCGGTCGCCGCATACACTATTCTCAGAATGACTTGGTTG
AGTACTCACCAGTCACAGAAAAGCATCTTACGGATGGCATGACAGTAAGAGAATTATGCAGTGCTGCCAT
AACCATGAGTGATAACACTGCGGCCAACTTACTTCTGACAACGATCGGAGGACCGAAGGAGCTAACCGCT
TTTTTGCACAACATGGGGGATCATGTAACTCGCCTTGATCGTTGGGAACCGGAGCTGAATGAAGCCATAC
CAAACGACGAGCGTGACACCACGATGCCTGTAGCAATGGCAACAACGTTGCGCAAACTATTAACTGGCGA
ACTACTTACTCTAGCTTCCCGGCAACAATTAATAGACTGGATGGAGGCGGATAAAGTTGCAGGACCACTT
CTGCGCTCGGCCCTTCCGGCTGGCTGGTTTATTGCTGATAAATCTGGAGCCGGTGAGCGTGGGTCTCGCG
GTATCATTGCAGCACTGGGGCCAGATGGTAAGCCCTCCCGTATCGTAGTTATCTACACGACGGGGAGTCA
GGCAACTATGGATGAACGAAATAGACAGATCGCTGAGATAGGTGCCTCACTGATTAAGCATTGGTAACTG
TCAGACCAAGTTTACTCATATATACTTTAGATTGATTTAAAACTTCATTTTTAATTTAAAAGGATCTAGG
TGAAGATCCTTTTTGATAATCTCATGACCAAAATCCCTTAACGTGAGTTTTCGTTCCACTGAGCGTCAGA
CCCCGTAGAAAAGATCAAAGGATCTTCTTGAGATCCTTTTTTTCTGCGCGTAATCTGCTGCTTGCAAACA
AAAAAACCACCGCTACCAGCGGTGGTTTGTTTGCCGGATCAAGAGCTACCAACTCTTTTTCCGAAGGTAA
CTGGCTTCAGCAGAGCGCAGATACCAAATACTGTTCTTCTAGTGTAGCCGTAGTTAGGCCACCACTTCAA
GAACTCTGTAGCACCGCCTACATACCTCGCTCTGCTAATCCTGTTACCAGTGGCTGCTGCCAGTGGCGAT
AAGTCGTGTCTTACCGGGTTGGACTCAAGACGATAGTTACCGGATAAGGCGCAGCGGTCGGGCTGAACGG
GGGGTTCGTGCACACAGCCCAGCTTGGAGCGAACGACCTACACCGAACTGAGATACCTACAGCGTGAGCT
ATGAGAAAGCGCCACGCTTCCCGAAGGGAGAAAGGCGGACAGGTATCCGGTAAGCGGCAGGGTCGGAACA
GGAGAGCGCACGAGGGAGCTTCCAGGGGGAAACGCCTGGTATCTTTATAGTCCTGTCGGGTTTCGCCACC
TCTGACTTGAGCGTCGATTTTTGTGATGCTCGTCAGGGGGGCGGAGCCTATGGAAAAACGCCAGCAACGC
GGCCTTTTTACGGTTCCTGGCCTTTTGCTGGCCTTTTGCTCACATGTTCTTTCCTGCGTTATCCCCTGAT
TCTGTGGATAACCGTATTACCGCCTTTGAGTGAGCTGATACCGCTCGCCGCAGCCGAACGACCGAGCGCA
GCGAGTCAGTGAGCGAGGAAGCGGAAGAGCGCCCAATACGCAAACCGCCTCTCCCCGCGCGTTGGCCGAT
TCATTAATGCAGCTGGCACGACAGGTTTCCCGACTGGAAAGCGGGCAGTGAGCGCAACGCAATTAATGTG
AGTTAGCTCACTCATTAGGCACCCCAGGCTTTACACTTTATGCTTCCGGCTCGTATGTTGTGTGGAATTG
TGAGCGGATAACAATTTCACACAGGAAACAGCTATGACCATGATTACGCCAAGCGCGCAATTAACCCTCA
CTAAAGGGAACAAAAGCTGGAGCTGCAAGCTTAATGTAGTCTTATGCAATACTCTTGTAGTCTTGCAACA
TGGTAACGATGAGTTAGCAACATGCCTTACAAGGAGAGAAAAAGCACCGTGCATGCCGATTGGTGGAAGT
AAGGTGGTACGATCGTGCCTTATTAGGAAGGCAACAGACGGGTCTGACATGGATTGGACGAACCACTGAA
TTGCCGCATTGCAGAGATATTGTATTTAAGTGCCTAGCTCGATACATAAACGGGTCTCTCTGGTTAGACC
AGATCTGAGCCTGGGAGCTCTCTGGCTAACTAGGGAACCCACTGCTTAAGCCTCAATAAAGCTTGCCTTG
AGTGCTTCAAGTAGTGTGTGCCCGTCTGTTGTGTGACTCTGGTAACTAGAGATCCCTCAGACCCTTTTAG
TCAGTGTGGAAAATCTCTAGCAGTGGCGCCCGAACAGGGACTTGAAAGCGAAAGGGAAACCAGAGGAGCT
CTCTCGACGCAGGACTCGGCTTGCTGAAGCGCGCACGGCAAGAGGCGAGGGGCGGCGACTGGTGAGTACG
CCAAAAATTTTGACTAGCGGAGGCTAGAAGGAGAGAGATGGGTGCGAGAGCGTCAGTATTAAGCGGGGGA
GAATTAGATCGCGATGGGAAAAAATTCGGTTAAGGCCAGGGGGAAAGAAAAAATATAAATTAAAACATAT
AGTATGGGCAAGCAGGGAGCTAGAACGATTCGCAGTTAATCCTGGCCTGTTAGAAACATCAGAAGGCTGT
AGACAAATACTGGGACAGCTACAACCATCCCTTCAGACAGGATCAGAAGAACTTAGATCATTATATAATA
CAGTAGCAACCCTCTATTGTGTGCATCAAAGGATAGAGATAAAAGACACCAAGGAAGCTTTAGACAAGAT
AGAGGAAGAGCAAAACAAAAGTAAGACCACCGCACAGCAAGCGGCCGCTGATCTTCAGACCTGGAGGAGG
AGATATGAGGGACAATTGGAGAAGTGAATTATATAAATATAAAGTAGTAAAAATTGAACCATTAGGAGTA
GCACCCACCAAGGCAAAGAGAAGAGTGGTGCAGAGAGAAAAAAGAGCAGTGGGAATAGGAGCTTTGTTCC
TTGGGTTCTTGGGAGCAGCAGGAAGCACTATGGGCGCAGCGTCAATGACGCTGACGGTACAGGCCAGACA
ATTATTGTCTGGTATAGTGCAGCAGCAGAACAATTTGCTGAGGGCTATTGAGGCGCAACAGCATCTGTTG
CAACTCACAGTCTGGGGCATCAAGCAGCTCCAGGCAAGAATCCTGGCTGTGGAAAGATACCTAAAGGATC
AACAGCTCCTGGGGATTTGGGGTTGCTCTGGAAAACTCATTTGCACCACTGCTGTGCCTTGGAATGCTAG
TTGGAGTAATAAATCTCTGGAACAGATTTGGAATCACACGACCTGGATGGAGTGGGACAGAGAAATTAAC
AATTACACAAGCTTAATACACTCCTTAATTGAAGAATCGCAAAACCAGCAAGAAAAGAATGAACAAGAAT
TATTGGAATTAGATAAATGGGCAAGTTTGTGGAATTGGTTTAACATAACAAATTGGCTGTGGTATATAAA
ATTATTCATAATGATAGTAGGAGGCTTGGTAGGTTTAAGAATAGTTTTTGCTGTACTTTCTATAGTGAAT
AGAGTTAGGCAGGGATATTCACCATTATCGTTTCAGACCCACCTCCCAACCCCGAGGGGACCCGACAGGC
CCGAAGGAATAGAAGAAGAAGGTGGAGAGAGAGACAGAGACAGATCCATTCGATTAGTGAACGGATCTCG
ACGGTATCGATCACGAGACTAGCCTCGAGCGGCCGCCCCCTTCACC
Features (pLannotate 1.2.2; 25 found; start..end, strand, type, name):
      1..241     +  promoter       U6 promoter: RNA polymerase III promoter for human U6 snRNA
    346..463     +  misc_feature   cPPT/CTS: central polypurine tract and central termination sequence of HIV-1
    512..1022    +  promoter       hPGK promoter: human phosphoglycerate kinase 1 promoter
   1044..1643    +  CDS            PuroR: puromycin N-acetyltransferase; pac from Streptomyces alboniger; confers resistance to puromycin
   1686..1769    +  CDS            nef (fragment): NEF_HV1Z2 - Experimental evidence at protein level: Swiss-Prot protein existence level 1. Extracellular Nef protein targets CD4(+) T-lymphocytes for apoptosis by interacting with CXCR4 surface receptors. From Human immunodeficiency virus type 1 group M subtype D (isolate Z2/CDC-Z34) (HIV-1).
   1771..2004    +  LTR            3' LTR (ΔU3): self-inactivating 3' long terminal repeat (LTR) from HIV-1
   2076..2197    +  polyA_signal   SV40 poly(A) signal: SV40 polyadenylation signal
   2237..2372    +  rep_origin     SV40 ori: SV40 origin of replication
   2393..2411    -  promoter       T7 promoter: promoter for bacteriophage T7 RNA polymerase
   2419..2574    +  CDS            lacZα (fragment): LacZα fragment of β-galactosidase; lacZ fragment
   2579..3007    +  rep_origin     f1 ori (sequence partly withheld): f1 bacteriophage origin of replication; arrow indicates direction of (+) strand synthesis
   3060..3164    +  promoter       AmpR promoter: bla
   3165..4025    +  CDS            AmpR: β-lactamase; bla; confers resistance to ampicillin, carbenicillin, and related antibiotics
   4196..4784    +  rep_origin     ori: high-copy-number ColE1/pMB1/pBR322/pUC origin of replication
   4967..5059    +  CDS            lacI (fragment): lac repressor; lacI; The lac repressor binds to the lac operator to inhibit transcription in E. coli. This inhibition can be relieved by adding lactose or isopropyl-β-D-thiogalactopyranoside (IPTG).
   5072..5093    +  protein_bind   CAP binding site: CAP binding activates transcription in the presence of cAMP. E. coli catabolite activator protein
   5108..5138    +  promoter       lac promoter: promoter for the E. coli lac operon
   5146..5162    +  protein_bind   lac operator: The lac repressor binds to the lac operator to inhibit transcription in E. coli. This inhibition can be relieved by adding lactose or isopropyl-β-D-thiogalactopyranoside (IPTG). lac repressor encoded by lacI
   5207..5225    +  promoter       T3 promoter: promoter for bacteriophage T3 RNA polymerase
   5253..5479    +  promoter       RSV promoter: Rous sarcoma virus enhancer/promoter
   5480..5660    +  LTR            5' LTR (truncated): truncated 5' long terminal repeat (LTR) from HIV-1
   5707..5832    +  misc_feature   HIV-1 Ψ: packaging signal of human immunodeficiency virus type 1
   5816..6179    +  CDS            HIV-1 gag (fragment): gag protein from human immunodeficiency virus 1; gag
   6325..6558    +  misc_feature   RRE: The Rev response element (RRE) of HIV-1 allows for Rev-dependent mRNA export from the nucleus to the cytoplasm.
   6935..7035    +  CDS            Rev (fragment): human immunodeficiency virus 1 (HIV-1) Rev protein; rev; enhances nuclear export of unspliced and incompletely spliced viral mRNAs
