[The description below was written by a language model from this plasmid's Addgene catalogue record and pLannotate feature annotations shown in this document.]
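Description:
pLKO.1P ERCC2_1 is a lentiviral shRNA vector built on the pLKO.1P (pLKO.1-puro type) backbone from The RNAi Consortium and designed to suppress expression of human ERCC2. The insert, shERCC2_1, is a short hairpin cassette cloned between the AgeI and EcoRI sites immediately downstream of the human U6 promoter. This RNA polymerase III promoter transcribes the hairpin so that it can be processed by the cellular RNAi machinery into an siRNA targeting the ERCC2 transcript. The hairpin itself is not annotated in the feature table, but it would lie in the gap between the U6 promoter and the cPPT/CTS element. The sequenced plasmid is 7,084 nt, somewhat shorter than the 7,466 bp listed for the backbone without insert. The record does not explain this difference.

The transfer cassette has a third-generation, self-inactivating layout. An RSV promoter fused to a truncated HIV-1 5' LTR drives genomic RNA production in packaging cells, followed by the Ψ packaging signal with a partial gag sequence, the RRE for Rev-dependent nuclear export, the cPPT/CTS, and a ΔU3 3' LTR that inactivates LTR promoter activity after integration. Within the provirus, a human PGK promoter expresses puromycin N-acetyltransferase, allowing selection of stably transduced mammalian cells with puromycin. An SV40 poly(A) signal and SV40 origin lie outside the 3' LTR. In bacteria the plasmid is maintained through a high-copy ColE1/pUC-type origin and ampicillin resistance, and it also carries an f1 origin and residual lac, T7 and T3 elements from the parental cloning vector. It is used to make lentivirus for stable ERCC2 knockdown, and it was deposited with a study of genome integrity liabilities in basal-like breast cancer.
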