Addgene plasmid #160781: pLKO.1P ERCC2_1
Purpose: Suppress ERCC2
Depositing lab: Richard Possemato. Depositing organization: NYU Grossman School of Medicine. Publication: Hyperactive CDK2 Activity in Basal-like Breast Cancer Imposes a Genome Integrity Liability that Can Be Exploited by Targeting DNA Polymerase epsilon. Sviderskiy VO, Blumenberg L, Gorodetsky E, Karakousi TR, Hirsh N, Alvarez SW, Terzi EM, Kaparos E, Whiten GC, Ssebyala S, Tonzi P, Mir H, Neel BG, Huang TT, Adams S, Ruggles KV, Possemato R. Mol Cell. 2020 Oct 28. pii: S1097-2765(20)30723-1. doi: 10.1016/j.molcel.2020.10.016. PubMed 33152268.
Backbone
  Vector backbone: pLKO.1P
  Backbone manufacturer: The RNAi Consortium
  Backbone size w/o insert (bp): 7466
  Vector type: Lentiviral
  Selectable markers: Puromycin
Growth in bacteria
  Bacterial resistance: Ampicillin, 100 μg/mL
  Growth temperature: 37°C
  Growth strain: NEB Stable
  Copy number: High Copy
Gene/Insert
  Gene/Insert name: shERCC2_1
  gRNA/shRNA sequence: CCCATACTTCCTTGCTCGATA
  Species: H. sapiens (human)
  Cloning method: Restriction Enzyme; 5′ cloning site AgeI (unknown if destroyed); 3′ cloning site EcoRI (not destroyed)
  Sequencing primers: 5′ GCA TAT ACG ATA CAA GGC TGT TAG AG
Terms and licenses: Academic/Nonprofit Terms; Industry Terms: Not Available to Industry
How to cite: pLKO.1P ERCC2_1 was a gift from Richard Possemato (Addgene plasmid # 160781 ; http://n2t.net/addgene:160781 ; RRID:Addgene_160781)
